>Addgene plasmid #47612 | GST-N1IC | addgene partial sequence | sequence record 69674 | pGEX5
CGCGTGGATCCACCATGGAGCAAAAGCTCATTTCTGAAGAGGACTTGAGATCCACCATGCAGCATGGCCA
GCTCTGGTTCCCTGAGGGTTTCAAAGTGTCAGAGGCCAGCAAGAAGAAGCGGAGAGAGCCCCTCGGCGAG
GACTCAGTCGGCCTCAAGCCCCTGAAGAATGCCTCAGATGGTGCTCTGATGGACGACAATCAGAACGAGT
GGGGAGACGAAGACCTGGAGACCAAGAAGTTCCGGTTTGAGGAGCCAGTAGTTCTCCCTGACCTGAGTGA
TCAGACTGACCACAGACAGTGGACCCAGCAGCACCTGGACGCTGCTGACCTGCGCATGTCTGCCATGGCC
CCAACACCGCCTCAGGGGGAGGTGGATGCTGACTGCATGGATGTCAATGTTCGAGGACCAGATGGCTTCA
CACCCCTCATGATTGCCTCCTGCAGTGGAGGGGGCCTTGAGACAGGCAACAGTGAAGAAGAAGAAGATGC
ACCTGCTGTCATCTCTGACTTCATCTACCAGGGCGCCAGCTTGCACAACCAGACAGACCGCACCGGGGAG
ACCGCCTTGCACTTGGCTGCCCGATACTCTCGTTCAGATGCTGCAAAGCGCTTGCTGGAGGCCAGTGCAG
ATGCCAACATCCAGGACAACATGGGCCGTACTCCGTTACATGCAGCAGTTTCTGCAGATGCTCAGGGTGT
CTTCCAGATCCTGCTCCGGAACAGGGCCACAGATCTGGATGCCCGAATGCATGATGGCACAACTCCACTG
ATCCTGGCTGCGCGCCTGGCCCTGGAGGGCATGCTGGAGGACCTCATCAACTCACATGCTGACGTCAATG
CCGTGGATGACCTAGGCAAGTCGGCTTTGCATTGGGCGGCCGCGGTGAACAATGTGGATGCTGCTGTTGT
GCTCCTGAA
