[The description below was written by a language model from this plasmid's Addgene catalogue record.]
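Description:
GST-N1IC is a bacterial expression plasmid built on the pGEX-4T-3 backbone (about 4.9 kb without insert) for producing the mouse Notch1 intracellular domain as a glutathione S-transferase fusion protein in E. coli. It is maintained as a high-copy plasmid under ampicillin selection. No feature table accompanies the record, so elements such as the replication origin or any repressor gene carried by the backbone are not itemised.

The insert, roughly 2.7 kb, encodes amino acids 1753–2531 of mouse Notch1, the cytoplasmic portion of the receptor that is released on activation and acts in the nucleus as a transcriptional co-activator. It was cloned by restriction digestion between the BamHI site, which is retained, and the SmaI site, which was destroyed during cloning. Expression is driven by the tac promoter, a hybrid trp/lac promoter that is typically induced with IPTG. The resulting protein has GST at the N terminus, contributed by the backbone, followed by a myc epitope at the N terminus of the insert and then the Notch1 IC sequence. GST allows affinity capture on glutathione resin, while the myc tag gives an independent handle for antibody detection.

The stated purpose is bacterial expression of GST-myc-Notch1 IC. Fusion proteins of this kind are commonly used as purified recombinant protein or as bait in pull-down and other in vitro binding assays, although the record does not specify a particular application. The associated work concerns the interplay of Notch1 and Notch3 intracellular domains in activating HES promoters. The depositor notes that the construct is also known as GST-1111.
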