Addgene plasmid #47612: GST-N1IC
Purpose: bacterial expression of GST-myc-Notch1 IC
Depositing lab: Urban Lendahl. Depositing organization: Karolinska Institutet. Publication: The notch 3 intracellular domain represses notch 1-mediated activation through Hairy/Enhancer of split (HES) promoters. Beatus P, Lundkvist J, Oberg C, Lendahl U. Development. 1999 Sep;126(17):3925-35. PubMed 10433920.
Backbone
  Vector backbone: pGEX-4t-3
  Backbone manufacturer: Amersham
  Backbone size w/o insert (bp): 4900
  Vector type: Bacterial Expression
Growth in bacteria
  Bacterial resistance: Ampicillin, 100 μg/mL
  Growth temperature: 37°C
  Growth strain: DH5alpha
  Copy number: High Copy
Gene/Insert
  Gene/Insert name: Notch1 intracellular domain (alt name: Notch1 IC)
  Species: M. musculus (mouse)
  Insert size (bp): 2700
  Mutation: contains amino acids 1753-2531
  GenBank ID: AAM28905.1
  Entrez Gene: Notch1 (a.k.a. 9930111A19Rik, Mis6, N1, Tan1, lin-12)
  Promoter: tac
  Tag / fusion protein: GST (N terminal on backbone); myc (N terminal on insert)
  Cloning method: Restriction Enzyme; 5′ cloning site BamHI (not destroyed); 3′ cloning site SmaI (destroyed during cloning)
  Sequencing primers: 5′ pGEX5'; 3′ pGEX3'
Terms and licenses: Academic/Nonprofit Terms; Industry Terms: Not Available to Industry
Depositor comments: Construct also called GST-1111.
How to cite: GST-N1IC was a gift from Urban Lendahl (Addgene plasmid # 47612 ; http://n2t.net/addgene:47612 ; RRID:Addgene_47612)
